Addgene plasmid #130044: pRDAX-517 C-Tag GFP[2] L10 Tln1(rod) EBPF2
Purpose: PPI (BiFC/TriFC) assay vector
Depositing lab: Gary Lewin. Depositing organization: Max-Delbrueck-Centrum fuer Molekulare Medizin (MDC).
Backbone
  Vector backbone: custom built
  Vector type: Mammalian Expression
Growth in bacteria
  Bacterial resistance: Ampicillin, 100 μg/mL
  Growth temperature: 37°C
  Growth strain: DH5alpha
  Copy number: High Copy
Gene/Insert
  Gene/Insert name: Tln1 rod
  Species: M. musculus (mouse)
  Cloning method: Restriction Enzyme; 5′ cloning site unknown (unknown if destroyed); 3′ cloning site unknown (unknown if destroyed)
Terms and licenses: Academic/Nonprofit Terms; Industry Terms: Not Available to Industry
How to cite: pRDAX-517 C-Tag GFP[2] L10 Tln1(rod) EBPF2 was a gift from Gary Lewin (Addgene plasmid # 130044 ; http://n2t.net/addgene:130044 ; RRID:Addgene_130044)
