[The description below was written by a language model from this plasmid's Addgene catalogue record and pLannotate feature annotations shown in this document.]
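Description:
pRDAX-517 C-Tag GFP[2] L10 Tln1(rod) EBPF2 is a custom-built mammalian expression plasmid of about 7.1 kb, intended as a protein–protein interaction assay vector for bimolecular or trimolecular fluorescence complementation (BiFC/TriFC). It is propagated in E. coli as a high-copy plasmid through a ColE1/pUC-type origin and is selected with ampicillin via the β-lactamase gene and its native promoter. No mammalian selection marker is annotated, which fits transient transfection use.

The expression unit is driven by the human CMV immediate-early enhancer and promoter, followed by a chimeric β-globin/immunoglobulin intron that promotes efficient processing of the transcript. Downstream lies a fragment of mouse talin-1 (Tln1), described in the record as the rod region. The plasmid name indicates that this bait or prey carries a C-terminal split-GFP fragment ("GFP[2]") joined through a linker ("L10"). The automated annotation does not call these parts, although a short unannotated stretch between the Tln1 fragment and the next element could accommodate them. An EMCV IRES then allows cap-independent translation of EBFP2 from the same mRNA, so blue fluorescence reports transfection and expression level independently of any reconstituted GFP signal. A second chimeric intron, a WPRE and the bovine growth hormone polyadenylation signal complete the transcript. A β-globin fragment with the rabbit β-globin poly(A) signal and a T3 promoter sit further downstream, apparently as backbone remnants.

In use, the plasmid would be co-expressed with partner constructs carrying the complementary GFP fragment(s), with green fluorescence indicating proximity of the talin rod to the tested partner. The cloning sites used for the insert are not recorded.
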