Features (pLannotate 1.2.2; 16 found; start..end, strand, type, name):
    155..532     +  enhancer       CMV enhancer: human cytomegalovirus immediate early enhancer
    534..733     +  promoter       CMV promoter: human cytomegalovirus (CMV) immediate early promoter
    872..1004    +  intron         chimeric intron: chimera between introns from human β-globin and immunoglobulin heavy chain genes
   1019..2110    +  CDS            Tln1 (fragment): TLN1_MOUSE - Also known as Tln. Experimental evidence at protein level: Swiss-Prot protein existence level 1. Probably involved in connections of major cytoskeletal structures to the plasma membrane. High molecular weight cytoskeletal protein concentrated at regions of cell-substratum contact and, in lymphocytes, at cell-cell contacts. From Mus musculus (Mouse).
   2220..2806    +  misc_feature   IRES2: internal ribosome entry site (IRES) of the encephalomyocarditis virus (EMCV)
   2807..3526    +  CDS            EBFP2: enhanced blue variant of GFP (Ai et al., 2007) mammalian codon-optimized
   3572..3704    +  intron         chimeric intron: chimera between introns from human β-globin and immunoglobulin heavy chain genes
   3713..4301    +  misc_feature   WPRE: woodchuck hepatitis virus posttranscriptional regulatory element
   4305..4321    +  misc_feature   MCS (fragment): pUC18/19 multiple cloning site
   4334..4445    +  polyA_signal   bGH poly(A) signal: bovine growth hormone polyadenylation signal
   4541..4559    -  promoter       T3 promoter: promoter for bacteriophage T3 RNA polymerase
   4618..4692    +  CDS            HBB (fragment): HBB_PONPY - Experimental evidence at transcript level: Swiss-Prot protein existence level 2. Involved in oxygen transport from the lung to the various peripheral tissues. From Pongo pygmaeus (Bornean orangutan).
   4763..4818    +  polyA_signal   β-globin poly(A) signal: rabbit β-globin polyadenylation signal (Gil and Proudfoot, 1987)
   5197..5785    -  rep_origin     ori: high-copy-number ColE1/pMB1/pBR322/pUC origin of replication
   5956..6816    -  CDS            AmpR: β-lactamase; bla; confers resistance to ampicillin, carbenicillin, and related antibiotics
   6817..6921    -  promoter       AmpR promoter: bla
>Addgene plasmid #130044 | pRDAX-517 C-Tag GFP[2] L10 Tln1(rod) EBPF2 | depositor full sequence | sequence record 249422 | Full Sequence
GCCTGCCTCCAGGCCTCAATATTGGCCATTAGCCATATTATTCATTGGTTATATAGCATAAATCAATATT
GGCTATTGGCCATTGCATACGTTGTATCTATATCATAATATGTACATTTATATTGGCTCATGTCCAATAT
GACCGCCATGTTGGCATTGATTATTGACTAGTTATTAATAGTAATCAATTACGGGGTCATTAGTTCATAG
CCCATATATGGAGTTCCGCGTTACATAACTTACGGTAAATGGCCCGCCTGGCTGACCGCCCAACGACCCC
CGCCCATTGACGTCAATAATGACGTATGTTCCCATAGTAACGCCAATAGGGACTTTCCATTGACGTCAAT
GGGTGGAGTATTTACGGTAAACTGCCCACTTGGCAGTACATCAAGTGTATCATATGCCAAGTCCGCCCCC
TATTGACGTCAATGACGGTAAATGGCCCGCCTGGCATTATGCCCAGTACATGACCTTACGGGACTTTCCT
ACTTGGCAGTACATCTACGTATTAGTCATCGCTATTACCATGGTGATGCGGTTTTGGCAGTACACCAATG
GGCGTGGATAGCGGTTTGACTCACGGGGATTTCCAAGTCTCCACCCCATTGACGTCAATGGGAGTTTGTT
TTGGCACCAAAATCAACGGGACTTTCCAAAATGTCGTAATAACCCCGCCCCGTTGACGCAAATGGGCGGT
AGGCGTGTACGGTGGGAGGTCTATATAAGCAGAGCTCGTTTAGTGAACCGTCAGATCACTAGAAGCTTTA
TTGCGGTAGTTTATCACAGTTAAATTGCTAACGCAGTCAGTGCTTCTGACACAACAGTCTCGAACTTAAG
CTGCAGAAGTTGGTCGTGAGGCACTGGGCAGGTAAGTATCAAGGTTACAAGACAGGTTTAAGGAGACCAA
TAGAAACTGGGCTTGTCGAGACAGAGAAGACTCTTGCGTTTCTGATAGGCACCTATTGGTCTTACTGACA
TCCACTTTGCCTTTCTCTCCACAGGTGTCCACTCCCAGGCCACCATGGCTGTGTCTGGTATCATTGCTGA
CCTCGACACCACCATCATGTTCGCTACTGCTGGCACACTTAACCGTGAGGGTGCTGAAACTTTTGCTGAC
CACCGGGAGGGTATCTTAAAGACAGCAAAGGTTCTTGTGGAGGACACCAAGGTCCTAGTGCAGAATGCAG
CTGGGAGCCAGGAGAAGTTGGCACAAGCCGCCCAGTCCTCCGTGGCCACCATTACCCGCCTCGCTGATGT
GGTCAAGCTCGGTGCAGCCAGCCTAGGAGCCGAAGACCCTGAAACTCAGGTGGTGCTGATCAATGCAGTA
AAGGACGTAGCCAAGGCCCTGGGTGACCTCATCAGCGCTACGAAGGCTGCAGCGGGCAAAGTTGGGGATG
ACCCTGCAGTGTGGCAGCTCAAGAACTCTGCCAAGGTGATGGTGACCAATGTGACATCATTGCTCAAGAC
AGTGAAGGCTGTGGAAGATGAGGCCACCAAAGGCACACGGGCCCTAGAGGCAACCACAGAGCACATACGT
CAGGAACTGGCGGTCTTCTGTTCCCCAGAGCCACCTGCCAAGACCTCTACCCCTGAAGACTTCATCCGAA
TGACCAAGGGTATTACTATGGCAACAGCCAAAGCCGTTGCTGCTGGCAATTCCTGTCGACAGGAAGATGT
CATTGCCACAGCCAATCTGAGCCGACGGGCTATTGCGGACATGCTTCGGGCTTGCAAGGAAGCAGCTTTC
CACCCAGAAGTGGCGCCTGATGTACGGCTCCGAGCCCTGCACTATGGCCGGGAGTGTGCCAATGGTTACC
TGGAACTGCTGGACCACGTGCTGCTGACCCTTCAGAAGCCAAACCCAGACCTGAAGCAGCAGCTAACTGG
ACACTCAAAGCGGGTTGCTGGCTCTGTGACTGAGCTCATCCAGGCTGCTGAAGCCATGAAAGGAACAGAG
TGGGTGGACCCAGAGGACCCTACTGTCATTGCTGAGAATGAGCTCTTGGGAGCCGCAGCCGCCATCGAGG
CTGCAGCCAAGAAGCTGGAGCAGCTGAAGCCCAGGGCCAAACCCAAGGAGGCGGATGAGTCCTTGAACTT
TGAGGAACAAGGGAGCTCTGCCAGCGGTGGCAGCACCTCCGAAAAGAGGGACCACATGGTGCTGCTCGAG
TACGTCACAGCAGCTGGCATCACCGATGCCAGCTAAGAATTCAGATCCGCCCCTCTCCCTCCCCCCCCCC
TAACGTTACTGGCCGAAGCCGCTTGGAATAAGGCCGGTGTGCGTTTGTCTATATGTTATTTTCCACCATA
TTGCCGTCTTTTGGCAATGTGAGGGCCCGGAAACCTGGCCCTGTCTTCTTGACGAGCATTCCTAGGGGTC
TTTCCCCTCTCGCCAAAGGAATGCAAGGTCTGTTGAATGTCGTGAAGGAAGCAGTTCCTCTGGTAGCTTC
TTGAAGACAAACAACGTCTGTAGCGACCCTTTGCAGGCAGCGGAACCCCCCACCTGGCGACAGGTGCCTC
TGCGGCCAAAAGCCACGTGTATAAGATACACCTGCAAAGGCGGCACAACCCCAGTGCCACGTTGTGAGTT
GGATAGTTGTGGAAAGAGTCAAATGGCTCTCCTCAAGCGTATTCAACAAGGGGCTGAAGGATGCCCAGAA
GGTACCCCATTGTATGGGATCTGATCTGGGGCCTCGGTACACATGCTTTACATGTGTTTAGTCGAGGTTA
AAAAAACGTCTAGGCCCCCCGAACCACGGGGACGTGGTTTTCCTTTGAAAAACACGATGATAATATGGCC
ACAACCATGGTGAGCAAGGGCGAGGAGCTGTTCACCGGGGTGGTGCCCATCCTGGTCGAGCTGGACGGCG
ACGTAAACGGCCACAAGTTCAGCGTGAGGGGCGAGGGCGAGGGCGATGCCACCAACGGCAAGCTGACCCT
GAAGTTCATCTGCACCACCGGCAAGCTGCCCGTGCCCTGGCCCACCCTCGTGACCACCCTGAGCCACGGC
GTGCAGTGCTTCGCCCGCTACCCCGACCACATGAAGCAGCACGACTTCTTCAAGTCCGCCATGCCCGAAG
GCTACGTCCAGGAGCGCACCATCTTCTTCAAGGACGACGGCACCTACAAGACCCGCGCCGAGGTGAAGTT
CGAGGGCGACACCCTGGTGAACCGCATCGAGCTGAAGGGCGTCGACTTCAAGGAGGACGGCAACATCCTG
GGGCACAAGCTGGAGTACAACTTCAACAGCCACAACATCTATATCATGGCCGTCAAGCAGAAGAACGGCA
TCAAGGTGAACTTCAAGATCCGCCACAACGTGGAGGACGGCAGCGTGCAGCTCGCCGACCACTACCAGCA
GAACACCCCCATCGGCGACGGCCCCGTGCTGCTGCCCGACAGCCACTACCTGAGCACCCAGTCCGTGCTG
AGCAAAGACCCCAACGAGAAGCGCGATCACATGGTCCTGCTGGAGTTCCGCACCGCCGCCGGGATCACTC
TCGGCATGGACGAGCTGTACAAGTAAACCGGTGCTCGAGGTACCGATGAATAGCTAAGGTCGAGGCCGCA
GGTAAGTATCAAGGTTACAAGACAGGTTTAAGGAGACCAATAGAAACTGGGCTTGTCGAGACAGAGAAGA
CTCTTGCGTTTCTGATAGGCACCTATTGGTCTTACTGACATCCACTTTGCCTTTCTCTCCACAGGTGTCG
ACAATCAACCTCTGGATTACAAAATTTGTGAAAGATTGACTGGTATTCTTAACTATGTTGCTCCTTTTAC
GCTATGTGGATACGCTGCTTTAATGCCTTTGTATCATGCTATTGCTTCCCGTATGGCTTTCATTTTCTCC
TCCTTGTATAAATCCTGGTTGCTGTCTCTTTATGAGGAGTTGTGGCCCGTTGTCAGGCAACGTGGCGTGG
TGTGCACTGTGTTTGCTGACGCAACCCCCACTGGTTGGGGCATTGCCACCACCTGTCAGCTCCTTTCCGG
GACTTTCGCTTTCCCCCTCCCTATTGCCACGGCGGAACTCATCGCCGCCTGCCTTGCCCGCTGCTGGACA
GGGGCTCGGCTGTTGGGCACTGACAATTCCGTGGTGTTGTCGGGGAAGCTGACGTCCTTTCCATGGCTGC
TCGCCTGTGTTGCCACCTGGATTCTGCGCGGGACGTCCTTCTGCTACGTCCCTTCGGCCCTCAATCCAGC
GGACCTTCCTTCCCGCGGCCTGCTGCCGGCTCTGCGGCCTCTTCCGCGTCTTCGCCTTCGCCCTCAGACG
AGTCGGATCTCCCTTTGGGCCGCCTCCCCGCCTGGAATTCGAGCTCGGTACGATCAGCCTCGACTGTGCC
TTCTAGTTGCCAGCCATCTGTTGTTTGCCCCTCCCCCGTGCCTTCCTTGACCCTGGAAGGTGCCACTCCC
ACTGTCCTTTCCTAATAAAATGAGGAAATTGCATCGCATTGTCTGAGTAGGTGTCATTCTATTCTGGGGG
GTGGGGTGGGGCAGGACAGCAAGGGGGAGGATTGGGAAGACAATAGCCCAGCTTTTGTTCCCTTTAGTGA
GGGTTAATTGCGCGCTTGGCGTAATCATGGTCATAGCTGTTTCCTGTGTGAAATTGTTATCCGCTAATTC
ACTCCTCAGGTGCAGGCTGCCTATCAGAAGGTGGTGGCTGGTGTGGCCAATGCCCTGGCTCACAAATACC
ACTGAGATCTTTTTCCCTCTGCCAAAAATTATGGGGACATCATGAAGCCCCTTGAGCATCTGACTTCTGG
CTAATAAAGGAAATTTATTTTCATTGCAATAGTGTGTTGGAATTTTTTGTGTCTCTCACTCGGAAGGACA
TATGGGAGGGCAAATCATTTAAAACATCAGAATGAGTATTTGGTTTAGAGTTTGGCAACATATGCCCATA
TGCTGGCTGCCATGAACAAAGGTTGGCTATAAAGAGGTCATCAGTATATGAAACAGCCCCCTGCTGTCCA
TTCCTTATTCCATAGAAAAGCCTTGACTTGAGGTTAGATTTTTTTTATATTTTGTTTTGTGTTATTTTTT
TCTTTAACATCCCTAAAATTTTCCTTACATGTTTTACTAGCCAGATTTTTCCTCCTCTCCTGACTACTCC
CAGTCATAGCTGTCCCTCTTCTCTTATGGAGATCGGCCGGCCGCCGGCGTCGACGCGCGCGGCCGCGGCG
CGCCGTTGCTGGCGTTTTTCCATAGGCTCCGCCCCCCTGACGAGCATCACAAAAATCGACGCTCAAGTCA
GAGGTGGCGAAACCCGACAGGACTATAAAGATACCAGGCGTTTCCCCCTGGAAGCTCCCTCGTGCGCTCT
CCTGTTCCGACCCTGCCGCTTACCGGATACCTGTCCGCCTTTCTCCCTTCGGGAAGCGTGGCGCTTTCTC
ATAGCTCACGCTGTAGGTATCTCAGTTCGGTGTAGGTCGTTCGCTCCAAGCTGGGCTGTGTGCACGAACC
CCCCGTTCAGCCCGACCGCTGCGCCTTATCCGGTAACTATCGTCTTGAGTCCAACCCGGTAAGACACGAC
TTATCGCCACTGGCAGCAGCCACTGGTAACAGGATTAGCAGAGCGAGGTATGTAGGCGGTGCTACAGAGT
TCTTGAAGTGGTGGCCTAACTACGGCTACACTAGAAGAACAGTATTTGGTATCTGCGCTCTGCTGAAGCC
AGTTACCTTCGGAAAAAGAGTTGGTAGCTCTTGATCCGGCAAACAAACCACCGCTGGTAGCGGTGGTTTT
TTTGTTTGCAAGCAGCAGATTACGCGCAGAAAAAAAGGATCTCAAGAAGATCCTTTGATCTTTTCTACGG
GGTCTGACGCTCAGTGGAACGAAAACTCACGTTAAGGGATTTTGGTCATGAGATTATCAAAAAGGATCTT
CACCTAGATCCTTTTAAATTAAAAATGAAGTTTTAAATCAATCTAAAGTATATATGAGTAAACTTGGTCT
GACAGTTACCAATGCTTAATCAGTGAGGCACCTATCTCAGCGATCTGTCTATTTCGTTCATCCATAGTTG
CCTGACTCCCCGTCGTGTAGATAACTACGATACGGGAGGGCTTACCATCTGGCCCCAGTGCTGCAATGAT
ACCGCGAGACCCACGCTCACCGGCTCCAGATTTATCAGCAATAAACCAGCCAGCCGGAAGGGCCGAGCGC
AGAAGTGGTCCTGCAACTTTATCCGCCTCCATCCAGTCTATTAATTGTTGCCGGGAAGCTAGAGTAAGTA
GTTCGCCAGTTAATAGTTTGCGCAACGTTGTTGCCATTGCTACAGGCATCGTGGTGTCACGCTCGTCGTT
TGGTATGGCTTCATTCAGCTCCGGTTCCCAACGATCAAGGCGAGTTACATGATCCCCCATGTTGTGCAAA
AAAGCGGTTAGCTCCTTCGGTCCTCCGATCGTTGTCAGAAGTAAGTTGGCCGCAGTGTTATCACTCATGG
TTATGGCAGCACTGCATAATTCTCTTACTGTCATGCCATCCGTAAGATGCTTTTCTGTGACTGGTGAGTA
CTCAACCAAGTCATTCTGAGAATAGTGTATGCGGCGACCGAGTTGCTCTTGCCCGGCGTCAATACGGGAT
AATACCGCGCCACATAGCAGAACTTTAAAAGTGCTCATCATTGGAAAACGTTCTTCGGGGCGAAAACTCT
CAAGGATCTTACCGCTGTTGAGATCCAGTTCGATGTAACCCACTCGTGCACCCAACTGATCTTCAGCATC
TTTTACTTTCACCAGCGTTTCTGGGTGAGCAAAAACAGGAAGGCAAAATGCCGCAAAAAAGGGAATAAGG
GCGACACGGAAATGTTGAATACTCATACTCTTCCTTTTTCAATATTATTGAAGCATTTATCAGGGTTATT
GTCTCATGAGCGGATACATATTTGAATGTATTTAGAAAAATAAACAAATAGGGGTTCCGCGCACATTTCC
CCGAAAAGTGCCACCTGACGTCTAAGAAACCATTATTATCATGACATTAACCTATAAAAATAGGCGTATC
ACGAGGCCCTTTCGTCTACGCGCGCGCCGGCGGCGCGCCGTCGACGGCCGGCCGCGGCCGC
